>Addgene plasmid #82928 | pDONR223_AKR1B1_WT | addgene full sequence | sequence record 161961 | Addgene NGS result
CAACAATGGTGACTTCTACAGCGCGGAGAATCTCGCTCTCTCCAGGGGAAGCCGAAGTTTCCAAAAGGTC
GTTGATCAAAGCTCGCCGCGTTGTTTCATCAAGCCTTACGGTCACCGTAACCAGCAAATCAATATCACTG
TGTGGCTTCAGGCCGCCATCCACTGCGGAGCCGTACAAATGTACGGCCAGCAACGTCGGTTCGAGATGGC
GCTCGATGACGCCAACTACCTCTGATAGTTGAGTCGATACTTCGGCGATCACCGCTTCCCTCATAATGTT
TAACTTTGTTTTAGGGCGACTGCCCTGCTGCGTAACATCGTTGCTGCTCCATAACATCAAACATCGACCC
ACGGCGTAACGCGCTTGCTGCTTGGATGCCCGAGGCATAGACTGTACCCCAAAAAAACAGTCATAACAAG
CCATGAAAACCGCCACTGCGCCGTTACCACCGCTGCGTTCGGTCAAGGTTCTGGACCAGTTGCGTGAGCG
CATACGCTACTTGCATTACAGCTTACGAACCGAACAGGCTTATGTCCACTGGGTTCGTGCCTTCATCCGT
TTCCACGGTGTGCGTCACCCGGCAACCTTGGGTAGCAGCGAAGTCGAGGCATTTCTGTCCTGGCTGGTCT
AGAGGAGGCATGATGATATATTTTTATCTTGTGCAATGTAACATCAGAGATTTTGAGACACGGGCCAGAG
CTGCCAGGAAACAGCTATGACCATGTAATACGACTCACTATAGGGGATATCAGCTGGATGGCAAATAATG
ATTTTATTTTGACTGATAGTGACCTGTTCGTTGCAACAAATTGATAAGCAATGCTTTCTTATAATGCCAA
CTTTGTACAAGAAAGTTGGCAATCAAAACTCTTCATGGAAGGGGTAATCCTTGTGGGAGGTACAGCTCAA
CAAGGCACAGACCCTCCAGTTCCTGTTGTAGCTGAGTAAGGTGGTCATATCCTGGCTGCTCAGTTCAAAG
TCAAAGACCTTAAAGTTCTCAGCAATGCGTTCTGGTGTCACAGACTTGGGGATCACCACCAAGTTCCTCT
GCATGGGGAACCGGATCAGGACCTGGGCTGTAGTTTTATTGTGCTTGGCTGCGATCGCCTTGATCCTGGG
ATCCTCCAGGAGAGAAGGGTCCTCGGGCTTGGCCCAGGGCCTGTCAGGAGAGCCGAGGGGGCTGTAGGCG
GTCACCACGATGCCTTTGGACTGGCAGTACTGGATTAACTTCTCCTGAGTGAGATATGGGTGGCACTCAA
TCTGGTTAACTGCAGGCTTATACTTCAAGCCAGGTTTGTTTAAGATCATCTCCACCTGGAGATGGTTGAA
GTTGGAGATGCCAATAGCTTTCACCAGCCCTTCATCCACCAGCTCTTCCATGGCCGCCCACGTGTCCAGA
ATGTTGGTGTCACTGGGAACCACATTGCCCGACTCATCCAATGGGAAAAATTCCTTCCCAGGCTTAAAGC
CAGTCGGCCAGTGAATAAGGTAGAGGTCCAGGTAGTCCAGCTTCAGGTCGCTGAGTGTCTTCTGGCAGGC
TCCTTTCACCAGGCCCTTCTCATGGTACGTGCACCACAGCTTGCTGACGATGAAGAGCTCCTCACGCTTC
ACCACCTGCTCCCTGAGCTTCTCCTGAATGGCCACCCCCACCTCATTCTCATTCTGGTACACATGGGCAC
AGTCGATGTGGCGGTACCCGACGTCAATGGCCACCTTCACGGCCTCAGTCACCTGCCCTGGAGGGGACTT
CCAGGTACCCAACCCCAGGATGGGCATCTTGGCGCCGTTGTTGAGCAGGAGACGGCTTGCCATGGTGCCA
ACTTTTTTGTACAAAGTTGGCATTATAAAAAAGCATTGCTCATCAATTTGTTGCAACGAACAGGTCACTA
TCAGTCAAAATAAAATCATTATTTGGGGCCCGAGCTTAAGACTGGCCGTCGTTTTACAACGTCGTGACTG
GGAAAACATCCATGCTAGCGTTAACGCGAGAGTAGGGAACTGCCAGGCATCAAATAAAACGAAAGGCTCA
GTCGGAAGACTGGGCCTTTCGTTTTATCTGTTGTTTGTCGGTGAACGCTCTCCTGAGTAGGACAAATCCG
CCGGGAGCGGATTTGAACGTTGTGAAGCAACGGCCCGGAGGGTGGCGGGCAGGACGCCCGCCATAAACTG
CCAGGCATCAAACTAAGCAGAAGGCCATCCTGACGGATGGCCTTTTTGCGTTTCTACAAACTCTTCCTGG
CTAGCGGTACGCGTATTAATTGCGTTGCGCTCACTGCCCGCTTTCCAGTCGGGAAACCTGTCGTGCCAGC
TGCATTAATGAATCGGCCAACGCGCGGGGAGAGGCGGTTTGCGTATTGGGCGCTCTTCCGCTTCCTCGCT
CACTGACTCGCTGCGCTCGGTCGTTCGGCTGCGGCGAGCGGTATCAGCTCACTCAAAGGCGGTAATACGG
TTATCCACAGAATCAGGGGATAACGCAGGAAAGAACATGTGAGCAAAAGGCCAGCAAAAGGCCAGGAACC
GTAAAAAGGCCGCGTTGCTGGCGTTTTTCCATAGGCTCCGCCCCCCTGACGAGCATCACAAAAATCGACG
CTCAAGTCAGAGGTGGCGAAACCCGACAGGACTATAAAGATACCAGGCGTTTCCCCCTGGAAGCTCCCTC
GTGCGCTCTCCTGTTCCGACCCTGCCGCTTACCGGATACCTGTCCGCCTTTCTCCCTTCGGGAAGCGTGG
CGCTTTCTCATAGCTCACGCTGTAGGTATCTCAGTTCGGTGTAGGTCGTTCGCTCCAAGCTGGGCTGTGT
GCACGAACCCCCCGTTCAGCCCGACCGCTGCGCCTTATCCGGTAACTATCGTCTTGAGTCCAACCCGGTA
AGACACGACTTATCGCCACTGGCAGCAGCCACTGGTAACAGGATTAGCAGAGCGAGGTATGTAGGCGGTG
CTACAGAGTTCTTGAAGTGGTGGCCTAACTACGGCTACACTAGAAGAACAGTATTTGGTATCTGCGCTCT
GCTGAAGCCAGTTACCTTCGGAAAAAGAGTTGGTAGCTCTTGATCCGGCAAACAAACCACCGCTGGTAGC
GGTGGTTTTTTTGTTTGCAAGCAGCAGATTACGCGCAGAAAAAAAGGATCTCAAGAAGATCCTTTGATCT
TTTCTACGGGGTCTGACGCTCAGTGGAACGACGCGTAACTCACGTTAAGGGATTTTGGTCATGGGTGGCT
CGAGGGTTATTTGCCGACTACCTTGGTGATCTCGCCTTTCACGTAGTGGACAAATTCTTCCAACTGATCT
GCGCGCGAGGCCAAGCGATCTTCTTCTTGTCCAAGATAAGCCTGTCTAGCTTCAAGTATGACGGGCTGAT
ACTGGGCCGGCAGGCGCTCCATTGCCCAGTCGGCAGCGACATCCTTCGGCGCGATTTTGCCGGTTACTGC
GCTGTACCAAATGCGGGACAACGTAAGCACTACATTTCGCTCATCGCCAGCCCAGTCGGGCGGCGAGTTC
CATAGCGTTAAGGTTTCATTTAGCGCCTCAAATAGATCCTGTTCAGGAACCGGATCAAAGAGTTCCTCCG
CCGCTGGACCTACCAAGGCAACGCTATGTTCTCTTGCTTTTGTCAGCAAGATAGCCAGATCAATGTCGAT
CGTGGCTGGCTCGAAGATACCTGCAAGAATGTCATTGCGCTGCCATTCTCCAAATTGCAGTTCGCGCTTA
GCTGGATAACGCCACGGAATGATGTCGTCGTGCA
Features (pLannotate 1.2.2; 12 found; start..end, strand, type, name):
    281..337     -  CDS            GmR (fragment): gentamycin acetyltransferase; aacC1; confers resistance to gentamycin
    513..536     -  promoter       Pc promoter (fragment): intI1 (promoter lies within the coding sequence); class 1 integron promoter
    726..744     +  promoter       T7 promoter: promoter for bacteriophage T7 RNA polymerase
    763..858     +  protein_bind   attL3: mutant version of attL; recombination site for the Gateway® LR reaction LR Clonase™
    866..1813    -  CDS            AKR1B1: ALDR_HUMAN - Also known as ALDR1, ALR2 From Homo sapiens (Human).
   1819..1914    -  protein_bind   attL3: mutant version of attL; recombination site for the Gateway® LR reaction LR Clonase™
   1931..1967    +  CDS            lacZα (fragment): LacZα fragment of β-galactosidase; lacZ fragment
   2014..2057    -  terminator     rrnB T1 terminator: Escherichia coli rrnB; transcription terminator T1 from the E. coli rrnB gene
   2189..2216    +  terminator     rrnB T2 terminator: transcription terminator T2 from the E. coli rrnB gene
   2271..2363    -  CDS            lacI (fragment): lac repressor; lacI; The lac repressor binds to the lac operator to inhibit transcription in E. coli. This inhibition can be relieved by adding lactose or isopropyl-β-D-thiogalactopyranoside (IPTG).
   2546..3134    -  rep_origin     ori: high-copy-number ColE1/pMB1/pBR322/pUC origin of replication
   3227..274     -  CDS            SmR (across the origin): aminoglycoside adenylyltransferase (Murphy, 1985); aadA; confers resistance to spectinomycin and streptomycin
