[The description below was written by a language model from this plasmid's Addgene catalogue record and pLannotate feature annotations shown in this document.]
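Description:
pDONR223_AKR1B1_WT is a Gateway entry clone built on the Invitrogen pDONR223 backbone, carrying the wild-type human AKR1B1 open reading frame (aldose reductase, also known as ALDR1 or ALR2). It belongs to the Target Accelerator Plasmid Collection, a set of clones associated with high-throughput phenotyping of lung cancer somatic mutations, in which wild-type ORFs such as this one accompany that work. The sequenced plasmid is 3,744 nt and is maintained in E. coli at high copy through a ColE1/pUC-type origin, with selection by spectinomycin conferred by the aadA (SmR) aminoglycoside adenylyltransferase gene.

The AKR1B1 coding sequence is flanked on both sides by attL recombination sites, which allow the ORF to be moved by an LR Clonase reaction into any compatible Gateway destination vector. The automated annotation labels both sites as attL3, which is probably an approximate call for the two distinct attL sites expected in an entry clone. The insert is "closed": a stop codon immediately follows the ORF, so it suits native or N-terminally tagged expression but not C-terminal fusions. The record lists no promoter for the insert, consistent with an entry clone that is a shuttle rather than an expression construct. A T7 promoter does sit beside one attL site, but the ORF is annotated on the opposite strand. rrnB T1 and T2 terminators lie next to the cassette and help insulate it from read-through transcription. The short GmR, Pc promoter, lacZα and lacI fragments are backbone remnants with no evident function. M13 primer sites flanking the cassette are used for insert verification.
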