Addgene plasmid #82928: pDONR223_AKR1B1_WT
Purpose: Gateway Donor vector containing AKR1B1, part of the Target Accelerator Plasmid Collection.
Depositing lab: Jesse Boehm & Matthew Meyerson & David Root. Depositing organization: Broad Institute. Publication: High-throughput Phenotyping of Lung Cancer Somatic Mutations. Berger AH, Brooks AN, Wu X, Shrestha Y, Chouinard C, Piccioni F, Bagul M, Kamburov A, Imielinski M, Hogstrom L, Zhu C, Yang X, Pantel S, Sakai R, Watson J, Kaplan N, Campbell JD, Singh S, Root DE, Narayan R, Natoli T, Lahr DL, Tirosh I, Tamayo P, Getz G, Wong B, Doench J, Subramanian A, Golub TR, Meyerson M, Boehm JS. Cancer Cell. 2016 Aug 8;30(2):214-28. doi: 10.1016/j.ccell.2016.06.022. Epub 2016 Jul 28. PubMed 27478040.
Backbone
  Vector backbone: pDONR223
  Backbone manufacturer: Invitrogen
  Vector type: Gateway Entry vector
Growth in bacteria
  Bacterial resistance: Spectinomycin, 50 μg/mL
  Growth temperature: 37°C
  Growth strain: DH5alpha
  Copy number: High Copy
Gene/Insert
  Gene/Insert name: AKR1B1 (alt name: NM_001628)
  Species: H. sapiens (human)
  Entrez Gene: AKR1B1 (a.k.a. ADR, ALDR1, ALR2, AR)
  Promoter: None
  Cloning method: Gateway Cloning
  Sequencing primers: 5′ M13pUC-fwd; 3′ M13-Rev
Terms and licenses: Academic/Nonprofit Terms; Industry Terms: Not Available to Industry
Depositor comments: CLOSED (stop codon immediately follows insert)
How to cite: pDONR223_AKR1B1_WT was a gift from Jesse Boehm & Matthew Meyerson & David Root (Addgene plasmid # 82928 ; http://n2t.net/addgene:82928 ; RRID:Addgene_82928)
