>Addgene plasmid #82928 | pDONR223_AKR1B1_WT | depositor partial sequence | sequence record 157654 | Insert sequence
ATGGCAAGCCGTCTCCTGCTCAACAACGGCGCCAAGATGCCCATCCTGGGGTTGGGTACCTGGAAGTCCC
CTCCAGGGCAGGTGACTGAGGCCGTGAAGGTGGCCATTGACGTCGGGTACCGCCACATCGACTGTGCCCA
TGTGTACCAGAATGAGAATGAGGTGGGGGTGGCCATTCAGGAGAAGCTCAGGGAGCAGGTGGTGAAGCGT
GAGGAGCTCTTCATCGTCAGCAAGCTGTGGTGCACGTACCATGAGAAGGGCCTGGTGAAAGGAGCCTGCC
AGAAGACACTCAGCGACCTGAAGCTGGACTACCTGGACCTCTACCTTATTCACTGGCCGACTGGCTTTAA
GCCTGGGAAGGAATTTTTCCCATTGGATGAGTCGGGCAATGTGGTTCCCAGTGACACCAACATTCTGGAC
ACGTGGGCGGCCATGGAAGAGCTGGTGGATGAAGGGCTGGTGAAAGCTATTGGCATCTCCAACTTCAACC
ATCTCCAGGTGGAGATGATCTTAAACAAACCTGGCTTGAAGTATAAGCCTGCAGTTAACCAGATTGAGTG
CCACCCATATCTCACTCAGGAGAAGTTAATCCAGTACTGCCAGTCCAAAGGCATCGTGGTGACCGCCTAC
AGCCCCCTCGGCTCTCCTGACAGGCCCTGGGCCAAGCCCGAGGACCCTTCTCTCCTGGAGGATCCCAGGA
TCAAGGCGATCGCAGCCAAGCACAATAAAACTACAGCCCAGGTCCTGATCCGGTTCCCCATGCAGAGGAA
CTTGGTGGTGATCCCCAAGTCTGTGACACCAGAACGCATTGCTGAGAACTTTAAGGTCTTTGACTTTGAA
CTGAGCAGCCAGGATATGACCACCTTACTCAGCTACAACAGGAACTGGAGGGTCTGTGCCTTGTTGAGCT
GTACCTCCCACAAGGATTACCCCTTCCATGAAGAGTTTTGA
